Addgene plasmid #147901: pT7-EGFP-C1-HsNot1iso1-KGRQtoSYAA-shRNAres_W
Purpose: Mammalian Expression of HsNot1iso1-KGRQtoSYAA-shRNAres
Depositing lab: Elisa Izaurralde. Depositing organization: Max Planck Institute for Developmental Biology. Publication: A DDX6-CNOT1 complex and W-binding pockets in CNOT9 reveal direct links between miRNA target recognition and silencing. Chen Y, Boland A, Kuzuoglu-Ozturk D, Bawankar P, Loh B, Chang CT, Weichenrieder O, Izaurralde E. Mol Cell. 2014 Jun 5;54(5):737-50. doi: 10.1016/j.molcel.2014.03.034. Epub 2014 Apr 24. PubMed 24768540.
Backbone
  Vector backbone: Unknown
  Vector type: Mammalian Expression
Growth in bacteria
  Bacterial resistance: Kanamycin, 50 μg/mL
  Growth temperature: 37°C
  Growth strain: DH5alpha
  Copy number: High Copy
Gene/Insert
  Gene/Insert name: HsNot1iso1-KGRQtoSYAA-shRNAres
  Species: H. sapiens (human)
  Mutation: NM_016284.4, K1426S, G1451Y, R1458A, Q1549A
  Entrez Gene: CNOT1 (a.k.a. AD-005, CDC39, HPE12, NOT1, NOT1H, VIBOS)
  Tag / fusion protein: GFP (G4C mutation)
  Cloning method: Unknown
Terms and licenses: Academic/Nonprofit Terms; Industry Terms: Not Available to Industry
Depositor comments: Plasmids from this collection were made available to the research community and donated after the lab closed. Please note that the sequence provided by the depositing laboratory may be theoretical/predicted or based on Sanger sequencing results. There may be discrepancies between sequencing results obtained by Addgene and the depositor sequence. If an Addgene verified sequence is not available, please contact before placing your order to request that our lab fully sequence the plasmid.
How to cite: pT7-EGFP-C1-HsNot1iso1-KGRQtoSYAA-shRNAres_W was a gift from Elisa Izaurralde (Addgene plasmid # 147901 ; http://n2t.net/addgene:147901 ; RRID:Addgene_147901)
