[The description below was written by a language model from this plasmid's Addgene catalogue record and pLannotate feature annotations shown in this document.]
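Description:
pT7-EGFP-C1-HsNot1iso1-KGRQtoSYAA-shRNAres_W is an 11.9 kb mammalian expression plasmid encoding human CNOT1 (isoform 1), the scaffold subunit of the CCR4-NOT deadenylase complex, fused to an N-terminal EGFP tag. The catalogue lists the backbone as unknown, but the name and the annotated features fit an EGFP-C1-type layout. A CMV enhancer and promoter drive an EGFP coding sequence that is followed, through a short multiple cloning site remnant, by the roughly 7.1 kb CNOT1 open reading frame and an SV40 polyadenylation signal. A T7 promoter sits between the CMV promoter and EGFP, which would also permit transcription by T7 RNA polymerase. The short hits annotated as HIV-1 LTR, SV40 large T antigen and ble are fragments and are probably just incidental matches to standard backbone sequence.

The plasmid is propagated in E. coli at high copy from a ColE1/pUC-type origin, and it also carries an f1 origin. A single NeoR/KanR (Tn5 aminoglycoside phosphotransferase) cassette has a bacterial bla-type promoter and the SV40 enhancer/early promoter upstream and an HSV TK polyadenylation signal downstream. It provides kanamycin selection in bacteria and could allow G418 selection in mammalian cells.

The CNOT1 insert carries four substitutions: K1426S, G1451Y, R1458A and Q1549A. The name indicates that it is also shRNA-resistant, which suggests it can be expressed in cells where endogenous CNOT1 has been knocked down by shRNA. The record does not say what the substitutions disrupt. The associated publication concerns a DDX6-CNOT1 complex and links between miRNA target recognition and silencing, so a likely use is complementation and interaction assays comparing mutant with wild-type CNOT1. The record also notes a G4C mutation in the GFP tag.
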