Features (pLannotate 1.2.2; 17 found; start..end, strand, type, name):
    351..455     -  promoter       AmpR promoter: bla
    482..910     +  rep_origin     f1 ori (sequence partly withheld): f1 bacteriophage origin of replication; arrow indicates direction of (+) strand synthesis
    944..1065    -  polyA_signal   SV40 poly(A) signal: SV40 polyadenylation signal
   1088..1172    -  CDS            large T antigen (fragment): large T antigen from SV40 (simian virus 40)
   1184..1205    -  misc_feature   MCS (fragment): multiple cloning site
   1209..8336    -  CDS            CNOT1: CNOT1_HUMAN - Also known as CDC39, KIAA1007, NOT1. Experimental evidence at protein level: Swiss-Prot protein existence level 1. Scaffolding component of the CCR4-NOT complex which is one of the major cellular mRNA deadenylases and is linked to various cellular processes including bulk mRNA degradation, miRNA-mediated repression, translational repression during translational initiation and general transcription regulation. Additional complex functions may be a consequence of its influence on mRNA expression. Its scaffolding function implies its interaction with the catalytic complex module and
   8337..8357    -  misc_feature   MCS (fragment): multiple cloning site
   8357..9074    -  CDS            EGFP (fragment): the original enhanced GFP (Yang et al., 1996) mammalian codon-optimized
   9108..9126    -  promoter       T7 promoter: promoter for bacteriophage T7 RNA polymerase
   9142..9175    -  LTR            5' LTR (truncated) (fragment): truncated 5' long terminal repeat (LTR) from HIV-1
   9171..9374    -  promoter       CMV promoter: human cytomegalovirus (CMV) immediate early promoter
   9375..9678    -  enhancer       CMV enhancer: human cytomegalovirus immediate early enhancer
   9853..10441   -  rep_origin     ori: high-copy-number ColE1/pMB1/pBR322/pUC origin of replication
  10770..10817   -  polyA_signal   HSV TK poly(A) signal: herpes simplex virus thymidine kinase polyadenylation signal (Cole and Stacy, 1985)
  10876..11028   -  CDS            ble (fragment): BLE_KLEPN - Experimental evidence at protein level: Swiss-Prot protein existence level 1. Binding protein with a strong affinity to the bleomycin family of antibiotics. Binds to CL990; an antimitotic-antibiotic compound. From Klebsiella pneumoniae.
  11049..11843   -  CDS            NeoR/KanR: aminoglycoside phosphotransferase from Tn5; aph(3')-II (or nptII); confers resistance to neomycin, kanamycin, and G418 (Geneticin®)
  11878..349     -  promoter       SV40 promoter (across the origin): SV40 enhancer and early promoter
>Addgene plasmid #147901 | pT7-EGFP-C1-HsNot1iso1-KGRQtoSYAA-shRNAres_W | addgene full sequence | sequence record 356773 | Addgene NGS Result
GCCTAGGCCTCCAAAAAAGCCTCCTCACTACTTCTGGAATAGCTCAGAGGCCGAGGCGGCCTCGGCCTCT
GCATAAATAAAAAAAATTAGTCAGCCATGGGGCGGAGAATGGGCGGAACTGGGCGGAGTTAGGGGCGGGA
TGGGCGGAGTTAGGGGCGGGACTATGGTTGCTGACTAATTGAGATGCATGCTTTGCATACTTCTGCCTGC
TGGGGAGCCTGGGGACTTTCCACACCTGGTTGCTGACTAATTGAGATGCATGCTTTGCATACTTCTGCCT
GCTGGGGAGCCTGGGGACTTTCCACACCCTAACTGACACACATTCCACAGCTGGTTCTTTCCGCCTCAGG
ACTCTTCCTTTTTCAATATTATTGAAGCATTTATCAGGGTTATTGTCTCATGAGCGGATACATATTTGAA
TGTATTTAGAAAAATAAACAAATAGGGGTTCCGCGCACATTTCCCCGAAAAGTGCCACCTG
[124 nt withheld, positions 482-605]
C
[91 nt withheld, positions 607-697]
A
[49 nt withheld, positions 699-747]
CCTTTGACGTTGGAGTCCACGTTCTTT
[37 nt withheld, positions 775-811]
ACCCTATCTCGGTCTATTCTTTTGATTTATAAGGGATTTTGCCGATTTCGGCCTATTGGTTAAAAAATGA
GCTGATTTAACAAAAATTTAACGCGAATTTTAACAAAATATTAACGCTTACAATTTACGCGTTAAGATAC
ATTGATGAGTTTGGACAAACCACAACTAGAATGCAGTGAAAAAAATGCTTTATTTGTGAAATTTGTGATG
CTATTGCTTTATTTGTAACCATTATAAGCTGCAATAAACAAGTTAACAACAACAATTGCATTCATTTTAT
GTTTCAGGTTCAGGGGGAGGTGTGGGAGGTTTTTTAAAGCAAGTAAAACCTCTACAAATGTGGTATGGCT
GATTATGATCAGTTATCTAGATCCGGTGGATCCCGGGCCCGCGGCTAACTGGCACCTGTCCCTTCCATTA
CTTGCTGGGCCTGCTTCTGTCCCATGCAGCACTGTGCGACCGACTGGAATAACTTTTCGATTTCTGGGGC
ACAGTGTACAAATTCATGGTTCCAGAACTTAAACGCTGGGTTTTTAATCAGCTCAATGAAGGTAATAAGA
AGACCCCAAGGATGTGGCCTATTTACAATCAACCGTTCCAAGAGAACTCTTGTGATCTGTTCTTGGATGG
CTTCCGTATTGGCCTCTGCAAAAAGGTACAGCATGGTGCAACTGAAGTAGTGAGTGTGGCTATTTGGGTA
CCGGAGCTGATTTGCAATTGCATTCAAAAAGAGATAGCGACCCTCAGTGTCCAAGTCCACAGCCAAATTC
TGGAAGATATCCATGTGTGCTGAGTGAGTGATGGTGCTCATTGAAGGTGTGCTGCCCTTGTTGTGGATGT
GCGCAATGGCCTGAGTCCCGACATAGAGCACCAGTGCATTGATGAGCTGGAGGTTGTAGCGATTCCCAGG
TTCATTGGATACCTGTAGGTTGCTGCGCAGATCAGACAGGAAAGTGACTGGTGATCGAGTTTTAAGATAG
GAATCCAAATCCTTTTTGAACTGAGGTGGCATTACTCCAGTGAAATTGGTGAGAATCCGGGGAGCAATGT
TAATTTCACTCAACATGTCCACCTTTAGATTAGGAGTGAATGGGTCGGGGAGCCTCATGTTTCTTGGAAA
GGCACTCAGGATCAAATTTCTTAACTGGATACAATTAGGTGGGATCACATCACAGAACCCATAATGGTAA
TCACAAAGGAACTCTGGGAAATCATGCAAAAGAACCAGCAGCACTCTTAAAGTGCCCTTGTAGAGGATTT
GCATAGGTTTGGTGAGTTCCACATTTCTAAGGAAAGGCGCTAAATATTTGAATAAATCAATCAGTAGCTG
TGCATACATAGGCCACCCCTTCTGCTGTGGCGTATGTGCCAGCATTCTTGCAATAAATATCCGATGGGAA
ATCAGTTCAAGCCAGGCATATACAAAGCCAGGAGCTTTGGTAGGCCTCAAGATGTGGAATGTATTGCAGA
AAGCTGTAAGTGTCTGGAAATTAATGGTTTCCAACACATGCTCAGGTGCATTGAGTTCCAAGAGAAGCAT
GATAAAAATTCGATGGTAGGGAAGTTGCTGAAATTCACTCTGACGAACATCATGATCCTGAAGGAGAACT
CCCACTACTATACCAAGGACCTTGTTCAGCAGATTAATCTTTGTGACAGTGTTGGTGGCCTCCCCTGAGT
GTTTCACGAGCAGTGCAATGAGTCGAACAAAGGCATCCAGGTTGTGATAGCACTTGGCTCGGATCATGGT
GGGATTGGCAGCAGGATTGTGCTGCTGCTCAGCCTGAGCACGGTAACTGATTTCAACACACATTTCAGTA
CACAGACGAAAGAACCTTGTTATGAGATCATCGGTCTTCAGTATTCCTTGCTGGTGCATCTGTCCAACAA
ATGCAGAGAAAGCTTTGGTACTGTCGCGGCCAGCTGCTGCTGAATGGTAGAGATTCACCCATTCCCTCAG
AAGATACTCTGCCTTCTCCCTCAGGCCTGGAGGGTCATCATACTCTGAGGCTTGAGAGATCCCAGAATGC
ATCATAAAGTTTGGGCCTCCATGAGCACGATCAATCATTGCTTCATAGTTGGATCGCACTACTTCCATCA
GCTGGGGCAATCCTTCTGGAGCATTGCCTCTGGAATGAGCATTAATCCTCATGAGGGTTTCAATGGTGTG
GAACAGATCTGCCTCAGTAACATGAGCAACACTCCTTTCATCCACCAGCAGGATTTTTACTAACTGCATA
GCAAATGCCACAGCCATGTAGTTTAAGCCATTCTCCATTGACTGCGCTAGGTGAAGATCATACTGCTGCA
TATTAACCAAATGATTGCGAATTAGCAGCTCCACAGCCTCCACATTATATTTATATTCATCTCGACATTC
AATTAGGCACCTTGTGATCTGTTTGTTGCACCATGGAGACCCATATGCCCGGCCATCCTGCAGAGCTTTT
AGGACCAAGAGGTGGCATTCCCTGTAGCGCAGCAGAAGGTCAGCATCAGCACCACTTGTGGCATCTAGTA
AGCCCTCTACAGCCTTTTGGAGCAATCCAAGAGCAGCTATGGCATCCCGAGAGTTTCGAGATAAAACTAC
AACCTCCAAGAGACTTCGAAGAGCCTGAGCTTGAGGGTTCATGGCCAAAGTTGGTGGGATGGCATGTAGA
TGTTGCTCCAGTTCTGTAATACACTTATCATAAATCTGAGCTACATCATCTGTTGCCCAAGCTTGCTTCA
TGGGCTGGGCTAAAAATCCCGTGGGCTGACTTAAGTCATTTGTAGGTAAGAAGCCAGGAACATTGCGTGC
AAACTCTTCGTAAACAGCCAACTGCTTTGGGTCCACACCACCAACTTTCAGCCTGATTTGCTCTGGCATC
CGTTCAGCAGCATATGTTAAAACAACAGGATCACAGTATCTGCGTCCTTCTTGCCTAGCATGTTTTCTCA
GCTCAAATTCAGTTGCTAATCTCTTGTCCATCTCAGGGCCTGCTTTTTCTACTGCAGTCTTCTGAATAAA
ACAGCAAGCCAACTCACAATTGTCCTGAGCTAATTGAGCAGCTGCCTGATCCATCATTTCTCTTTGTTGT
GGGGAAGCAGTACGAAGGGCTGAGGCAAAACTGTTTTTTAAGTTGGTAGATATGCTCATGAGCAAAGGTT
CAGCGCATGTAATCATAGCCATGTAAGCTGTCAAGTTACGCATCATGTGATGAGCTGCTATTCGCATTCG
AGATTCCTCCGAATCCAGGGCAAAATCCGACCTGACTATTTGCTCACAAGTAGTCATGGCAATCTTAATT
GATCGATCCACCACAGGATGGACCAGCTCCTGGACAGCCCGTTCAATTGCCTGACGCACACACTGCTTCA
ACTGTGGATGGGCCTGAAACAAGGGAATTGTTGGATTTAGAGTAATGTGTGGTGCCAAGCCCGCAAGGGA
ATAGACATTGATGTCGTGGTAGCTGTACTGTGGCTGTGGTGGAACCGTGGCTGTACAAGTGGTGTTGGTA
GCTGGTGTAGTAGAAGTTGTTGTGGTTGTGATGGGAGGGAGTTCTTCTGGCTGCTTGACATCTTTCTTTG
GAGCAGAGAGTTGCTCATCTAAATTCTTCAGGCGATCTTTATCCTTTAGGAGGTTTCCAGGTTTTAGCTC
ATTGATGTCTAATGCAAGGTTCTTGCAGAGAACCTCGATTTCAAACTTCAAGTTTAACTTTAAGTCATGC
TCCTGATGTAGCTCAGCTAATACATTCATAATTGCCATTGTCCAAGGGTTTGGTGGCCTAAAAACCACAC
TACGAATGCTAGATTCTAAGACTTTGGCAACAAAGGGCACTACATAGAGCAATTCTTGTTGTCCTTTAAC
ATAAGCCTCTAGCAGCAATGATTTCACATCCAAGTCAGTGTGTAAGATGGGTTTGTTTTTAGCTAATGTG
ATCATTCCTAGCCAATGTCCCAAGTTCTTCAGCAAAGAACGATCTGAGAAATTGGCTGCAGCTTTATCAG
AGGTCAGGAGCACTTTAATGTTTCTGTAGGTCTCATTCAGAACCATCTTGTTAAATTCAGGATTCTTCAG
CGTGTCAAGGAAGTTTGAATACAGGCTATGAAAGTTTGGCTCAATACTGACTCTCTTCATAACCAGATAC
TGTGAAACCCAAGGCATAAATTCTTCTTTCACCGTTTCCTTTAGCTCTTCAACCTTTTGTGTCATATTTG
ACTGTGAGAGATTATTGAAAATAAAAGCAATTTTCTCCTGGATATTTTCTGGGGGCTCCACAATTCTCTC
AGTTTGATCTGTGGCCACAAGCAACGTATCTATATTTGTAGTATTAATAGAAGGTGGCACATCTTTCTTA
AAGCTGACTCCAGTTGGCCTGGTGACCGTAACCGTTTTAGCAACAGTGGTAGTTGTTGAGGTGGTTACCA
TAGTGCTAACTTGACCAGCAAGAGGAGCTTTTGCTGGAACCTGGGCCTGAGCCTGGGCCTGAGCCAGTGC
AATACTTCCAGGGGTTGTGATAGAGCCTTGCATTTTCACAGGAGGATCTCTAGACTGCTGTCCATACTCA
ATATACTCCTGTAAATGATGTGGAAATTGCATAAAGTGACTGATAGAAGCCAAATGCTGACAATACTGGG
GATAGTCCTTCAATCTGTTTTTAAATCTATCTAGTGCAGCAATCCCGAAATAATACATTTTGGATCCAAA
AGGCTTGCGTAAGGCTTCAAGAACATATCGTAGAGCCAGACCTAGTGCCATGTAAGTGACCAGTCCTTTC
TCAATTATACCACCAAATAGGCAGGCTGTTATATGTAACTCTTTATCAGGATACTGGGGAAAAAAACGAT
ATTCTTCAAACAAGTTCCTTAGCATACAGTTAAATACTTCTCGTTCCCTCTTTATAGTAGAGTCTTTAAA
TCTCTGCAGCATTTCTAATACCTCATCAACAGACATGGTTGGATGTGGTGGATGATTATATATTCGCTGG
AAATAGCTGTTTGCTTCATCATCTATCTCTTTACTAAAGTGCTGGTTTGCCTCTGGCCACACCTGAGACA
AGTCCGAAGGTTTCATCTTACTCTGCTGGAATGTAGGCTGATTCAGTCCAGAGGTGCCCAGTTTCCTCTG
TACAAAAGGGTCGTTATTCACTGCAGGGAGTCCAAGAGCACCAGTTCCTATACCAGTCAGGCTGCCTGTG
CCAAGACCACCTACTGGAAGCTGTGATGAAAGTCCTCCAATACCACTGAATGCAGTGGTCTGATTGGGGG
TTGAAAGGGGTGGAAATGCTTTTGCTGGTGACTGAGGGGTACTGAATGCAGAACCCAAATTTGGAGGAAA
ACCCTGCATACTCTGGGTGTGAGGGGCAGCTGAACCACCTATACTAAGAGATGTCATTCCAGCAAGAGGG
TCAATCTGAACAGGAGAAATGGCATCTAAGCTGCTAGCACTAGGAGGACGTCCTTTTGGCATAACTCCAG
GTGGTGGTTGTCTGGCCTTATTCATAACATTACTGCAATTGGCTACCATGGTGAGGATAGTTTCTGATAG
CTCCTGAGAAACACTCCCTGCACAAGCTTGCAGACAGGCCAACATTGTCGCCAAAGTTTCTGGAGGAAGT
TGAGCACTTTTGGGCTGGTCTTTTTCTGGGGCAAGTCCGCCCAAAATAGAAGGACACCGTCTCTTTAAAA
AAGTCATACACGCCTGGATAAAAGGCTCCCCATGCTCTCGAATTTTATCTGTGAGCCACTTATCAAGTTT
GAGGTATTCACGACGTGAAGCAAGTGCAGCAAGGTCAATAACAAAGGCAAATGGAGTACCATTTAGCAGC
ATTGACAAGGCCTTCAAGTCCTGGGCCACATCAAGTATTCGAGACAATTTGGCCTGATCATACTGCTCCC
CTCTCATGTACCATTCTGCCATTGCATGCATGATAAGTTGGCGAATTGAGGGAGACTGTCCCTGCCCATG
CCATGCATAGTGCAAAATAATAGCTGAGTTAGGATGGTTTCCAAGGAAAATTGGCATCAGAGTGGAGATA
AGTTCATGGCGCAAGGTATGCCAAGAGGTGTTAATTTGTAGTAAGGCCAATACCAGCATGTCTGGACAGT
GTTTGATAGGGAAGCTGAAGAGCTGTTTGACTTGCTCATACTGCCCAACCTCTGCAAGCCTCAGCAGAGA
TTCAATCAAATCCAAGCTCTTCCATGTGGCAATTTCTCGATTGTCATCCTCTGGTGGTGCTTTCAGAATA
TCAGTGGCAACAGTATGACAGGGATAGTCAGCAAAACAGAAGATCTCTGGATTGATTAGTGAGTGCTGGA
TGAAGGAGAGCTGGCCTTCAGCATGTTTCCAAGGTCTATATATGAGGTCTACTGGGAACACTTCCATACC
CAAACCCCTCTGAATGCCATAAACCACATTATGAAGTCCTTTACTGTCACGAATTTGAAATCCAGGATGG
TCCAGTTCATAAGTTACTTCCTTGAAATTCAAACTTGGATTCAGTTCTTTAAGAACGTCAATCAAGACTT
CTACATTCCATGTGTGTGCCTGTGCTCCATCACTTTTATCTTTCCCATCACTCCAGATCCCACTGCCCGG
AGCAGAAATACTCTGTAATGGAATGCCATCTGTTAATCCTGAATGAGTTCGAGCCATCATTCCCAAAACC
CTTGCAACCTGGGCAGCTGTGACCTCCCGAACACCAAACTGCACGATTATATTGCGACATTCTTCAATAC
TTGCACAAAAGCCATAGCCTACTTCTTGCATGAAATCAGCCAAAGAGCTCTCCATCATGGTTTTAGCTAC
CCCTCCGGAATCAGGCAGGATCCTGTCCATTAGAATGTCCCGTTTTTCAGGGTATAAAAGTGGTGCGAGC
ACCACGGGACAGCGTTCTTGGGGAAAATCTCTGCGCAGCGTCTTAAGAAAAGCGTCTATCTGTTCTTGTC
CAACTCCAAAGGCTCCCTTCTGCCCAAAGAGGAGATGGGAGAGGAGGAGGTGTAGGACCTCTATTGCTAT
ATCTTGGAAGCCACCTTCTTGATTTCCACTGACGTCTGCGTCAATGTAAGAACGCAGAAGATCTGGAAGC
TTCTGTTTGATAAACTGGGCAGCGAAACCTCTAAGATCTGAGCTGGAAGAATTCAACAGGGCAAGGCCAA
AAATTACCTCTTGTACTTTGCTTAATTTGAGCACTTTACTCAGCTGGGCAAATAAGTGGGGTGCAGGCTT
TAAACTCTTCTGATAGTGCAATGGATTATCAATGGCATAGGACAGCGTCGAGATAAAATTTGGCTTTGTA
ATCAGCAACGCACACTCCTGAATCAGAAACTGAGTCTGATGGAAATCTTTGCCACTGCTTTTACCATCGC
CACTGAAATCCACATGCGAAAATAGGCAGCGTAATAAATGCCTGTCTGCCTCAGGACCGTGCCGATTCAC
AATATGCTGTATTTCCTGCTGGCTGGCTCGGTAATTTTTCTTGGTTAAATTGTCCACCAGGTAGCTGATT
TGAGACAAGGCCAGCGAGAGCGAGTCAAGATTCATAGCTCGAGATCTGAGTCCGGACTTGTACAGCTCGT
CCATGCCGAGAGTGATCCCGGCGGCGGTCACGAACTCCAGCAGGACCATGTGATCGCGCTTCTCGTTGGG
GTCTTTGCTCAGGGCGGACTGGGTGCTCAGGTAGTGGTTGTCGGGCAGCAGCACGGGGCCGTCGCCGATG
GGGGTGTTCTGCTGGTAGTGGTCGGCGAGCTGCACGCTGCCGTCCTCGATGTTGTGGCGGATCTTGAAGT
TCACCTTGATGCCGTTCTTCTGCTTGTCGGCCATGATATAGACGTTGTGGCTGTTGTAGTTGTACTCCAG
CTTGTGCCCCAGGATGTTGCCGTCCTCCTTGAAGTCGATGCCCTTCAGCTCGATGCGGTTCACCAGGGTG
TCGCCCTCGAACTTCACCTCGGCGCGGGTCTTGTAGTTGCCGTCGTCCTTGAAGAAGATGGTGCGCTCCT
GGACGTAGCCTTCGGGCATGGCGGACTTGAAGAAGTCGTGCTGCTTCATGTGGTCGGGGTAGCGGCTGAA
GCACTGCACGCCGTAGGTCAGGGTGGTCACGAGGGTGGGCCAGGGCACGGGCAGCTTGCCGGTGGTGCAG
ATGAACTTCAGGGTCAGCTTGCCGTAGGTGGCATCGCCCTCGCCCTCGCCGGACACGCTGAACTTGTGGC
CGTTTACGTCGCCGTCCAGCTCGACCAGGATGGGCACCACCCCGGTGAACAGCTCCTCGCACTTGCTCAC
CATGGTGGCGACCGGTAGCGCTAGAGCTTGGGTCTCCCTATAGTGAGTCGTATTAATTTCGATAAGCCAG
TAAGCAGTGGGTTCTCTAGTTAGCCAGAGAGCTCTGCTTATATAGACCTCCCACCGTACACGCCTACCGC
CCATTTGCGTCAATGGGGCGGAGTTGTTACGACATTTTGGAAAGTCCCGTTGATTTTGGTGCCAAAACAA
ACTCCCATTGACGTCAATGGGGTGGAGACTTGGAAATCCCCGTGAGTCAAACCGCTATCCACGCCCATTG
ATGTACTGCCAAAACCGCATCACCATGGTAATAGCGATGACTAATACGTAGATGTACTGCCAAGTAGGAA
AGTCCCATAAGGTCATGTACTGGGCATAATGCCAGGCGGGCCATTTACCGTCATTGACGTCAATAGGGGG
CGTACTTGGCATATGATACACTTGATGTACTGCCAAGTGGGCAGTTTACCGTAAATACTCCACCCATTGA
CGTCAATGGAAAGTCCCTATTGGCGTTACTATGGGAACATACGTCATTATTGACGTCAATGGGCGGGGGT
CGTTGGGCGGTCAGCCAGGCGGGCCATTTACCGTAAGTTATGTAACGCGGAACTCCATATATGGGCTATG
AACTAATGACCCCGTAATTGATTACTATTAATAACTAATGCATGGCGGTAATACGGTTATCCACAGAATC
AGGGGATAACGCAGGAAAGAACATGTGAGCAAAAGGCCAGCAAAAGGCCAGGAACCGTAAAAAGGCCGCG
TTGCTGGCGTTTTTCCATAGGCTCCGCCCCCCTGACGAGCATCACAAAAATCGACGCTCAAGTCAGAGGT
GGCGAAACCCGACAGGACTATAAAGATACCAGGCGTTTCCCCCTGGAAGCTCCCTCGTGCGCTCTCCTGT
TCCGACCCTGCCGCTTACCGGATACCTGTCCGCCTTTCTCCCTTCGGGAAGCGTGGCGCTTTCTCATAGC
TCACGCTGTAGGTATCTCAGTTCGGTGTAGGTCGTTCGCTCCAAGCTGGGCTGTGTGCACGAACCCCCCG
TTCAGCCCGACCGCTGCGCCTTATCCGGTAACTATCGTCTTGAGTCCAACCCGGTAAGACACGACTTATC
GCCACTGGCAGCAGCCACTGGTAACAGGATTAGCAGAGCGAGGTATGTAGGCGGTGCTACAGAGTTCTTG
AAGTGGTGGCCTAACTACGGCTACACTAGAAGAACAGTATTTGGTATCTGCGCTCTGCTGAAGCCAGTTA
CCTTCGGAAAAAGAGTTGGTAGCTCTTGATCCGGCAAACAAACCACCGCTGGTAGCGGTGGTTTTTTTGT
TTGCAAGCAGCAGATTACGCGCAGAAAAAAAGGATCTCAAGAAGATCCTTTGATCTTTTCTACGGGGTCT
GACGCTCAGTGGAACGAAAACTCACGTTAAGGGATTTTGGTCATGAGATTATCAAAAAGGATCTTCACCT
AGATCCTTTTAAATTAAAAATGAAGTTTTAAATCAATCTAAAGTATATATGAGTAACCTGAGGCTATGGC
AGGGCCTGCCGCCCCGACGTTGGCTGCGAGCCCTGGGCCTTCACCCGAACTTGGGGGGTGGGGTGGGGAA
AAGGAAGAAACGCGGGCGTATTGGCCCCAATGGGGTCTCGGTGGGGTATCGACAGAGTGCCAGCCCTGGG
ACCGAACCCCGCGTTTATGAACAAACGACCCAACACCGTGCGTTTTATTCTGTCTTTTTATTGCCGTCAT
AGCGCGGGTTCCTTCCGGTATTGTCTCCTTCCGTGTTTCAGTTAGCCTCCCCCTAGGGTGGGCGAAGAAC
TCCAGCATGAGATCCCCGCGCTGGAGGATCATCCAGCCGGCGTCCCGGAAAACGATTCCGAAGCCCAACC
TTTCATAGAAGGCGGCGGTGGAATCGAAATCTCGTGATGGCAGGTTGGGCGTCGCTTGGTCGGTCATTTC
GAACCCCAGAGTCCCGCTCAGAAGAACTCGTCAAGAAGGCGATAGAAGGCGATGCGCTGCGAATCGGGAG
CGGCGATACCGTAAAGCACGAGGAAGCGGTCAGCCCATTCGCCGCCAAGCTCTTCAGCAATATCACGGGT
AGCCAACGCTATGTCCTGATAGCGGTCCGCCACACCCAGCCGGCCACAGTCGATGAATCCAGAAAAGCGG
CCATTTTCCACCATGATATTCGGCAAGCAGGCATCGCCATGGGTCACGACGAGATCCTCGCCGTCGGGCA
TGCTCGCCTTGAGCCTGGCGAACAGTTCGGCTGGCGCGAGCCCCTGATGCTCTTCGTCCAGATCATCCTG
ATCGACAAGACCGGCTTCCATCCGAGTACGTGCTCGCTCGATGCGATGTTTCGCTTGGTGGTCGAATGGG
CAGGTAGCCGGATCAAGCGTATGCAGCCGCCGCATTGCATCAGCCATGATGGATACTTTCTCGGCAGGAG
CAAGGTGAGATGACAGGAGATCCTGCCCCGGCACTTCGCCCAATAGCAGCCAGTCCCTTCCCGCTTCAGT
GACAACGTCGAGCACAGCTGCGCAAGGAACGCCCGTCGTGGCCAGCCACGATAGCCGCGCTGCCTCGTCT
TGCAGTTCATTCAGGGCACCGGACAGGTCGGTCTTGACAAAAAGAACCGGGCGCCCCTGCGCTGACAGCC
GGAACACGGCGGCATCAGAGCAGCCGATTGTCTGTTGTGCCCAGTCATAGCCGAATAGCCTCTCCACCCA
AGCGGCCGGAGAACCTGCGTGCAATCCATCTTGTTCAATCATGCGAAACGATCCTCATCCTGTCTCTTGA
TCGATCTTTGCAAAA
